Addgene plasmid #145873: pAc5.1B-EGFP-DmHPat_500-968_A
Purpose: Insect Expression of DmHPat_500-968
Depositing lab: Elisa Izaurralde. Depositing organization: Max Planck Institute for Developmental Biology. Publication: HPat provides a link between deadenylation and decapping in metazoa. Haas G, Braun JE, Igreja C, Tritschler F, Nishihara T, Izaurralde E. J Cell Biol. 2010 Apr 19. 189(2):289-302. 10.1083/jcb.200910141 PubMed 20404111.
Backbone
  Vector backbone: Unknown
  Vector type: Insect Expression
Growth in bacteria
  Bacterial resistance: Ampicillin, 100 μg/mL
  Growth temperature: 37°C
  Growth strain: DH5alpha
  Copy number: Low Copy
Gene/Insert
  Gene/Insert name: DmHPat_500-968
  Species: D. melanogaster (fly)
  Mutation: one silent mutation A1758G compared to the sequence given by NCBI:NM_142335.2
  Entrez Gene: Patr-1 (a.k.a. anon-WO0118547.282, BcDNA:LD27979, CG5208, Dmel\CG5208, HPat, LD27979)
  Cloning method: Unknown
Terms and licenses: Academic/Nonprofit Terms; Industry Terms: Not Available to Industry
Depositor comments: Plasmids from this collection were made available to the research community and donated after the lab closed. Please note that the sequence provided by the depositing laboratory may be theoretical/predicted or based on Sanger sequencing results. There may be discrepancies between sequencing results obtained by Addgene and the depositor sequence. If an Addgene verified sequence is not available, please contact before placing your order to request that our lab fully sequence the plasmid.
How to cite: pAc5.1B-EGFP-DmHPat_500-968_A was a gift from Elisa Izaurralde (Addgene plasmid # 145873 ; http://n2t.net/addgene:145873 ; RRID:Addgene_145873)
