[The description below was written by a language model from this plasmid's Addgene catalogue record and pLannotate feature annotations shown in this document.]
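Description:
pAc5.1B-EGFP-DmHPat_500-968_A is a 7,480 nt insect expression plasmid for producing a GFP-tagged C-terminal fragment of the Drosophila melanogaster protein HPat (Patr-1, CG5208) in fly cells. The catalogue lists the backbone as unknown, although the name and the annotated parts point to a pAc5.1-type vector. It is maintained in E. coli through a ColE1/pUC-family origin and selected with ampicillin via the β-lactamase gene and its bla promoter. The record calls it low copy even though the annotated origin is of the high-copy class. Short fragments of a tetracycline resistance gene and of SV40 large T antigen are also detected. These appear to be non-functional backbone remnants.

Expression is driven by the constitutive Drosophila actin 5C promoter. This is followed directly by the EGFP coding sequence, and the unannotated stretch between EGFP and the downstream elements corresponds in position and length to the HPat insert, residues 500–968. The arrangement therefore gives an N-terminal EGFP fusion. A vector-encoded V5 epitope lies downstream of the insert, but the record does not say whether it is in frame or whether a stop codon precedes it. An SV40 polyadenylation signal follows the cassette, annotated on the reverse strand. The insert carries one silent change (A1758G) relative to the NCBI reference transcript. The depositor sequence may be theoretical or only partly verified.

The associated study concerns HPat as a link between mRNA deadenylation and decapping. In that context, a truncation construct like this one would typically be transfected into Drosophila cultured cells to examine localization by fluorescence, or to map interaction partners using the GFP tag, though the record itself states only insect expression as the purpose.
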