Features (pLannotate 1.2.2; 9 found; start..end, strand, type, name):
     56..2568    +  promoter       Ac5 promoter: Drosophila melanogaster actin 5C promoter
   2588..3304    +  CDS            EGFP: EGFP is a basic (constitutively fluorescent) green fluorescent protein published in 1996, derived from Aequorea victoria. It is reported to be a rapidly-maturing weak dimer with moderate acid sensitivity.
   4765..4806    +  CDS            V5 tag: epitope tag from simian virus 5
   4906..5040    -  polyA_signal   SV40 poly(A) signal: SV40 polyadenylation signal
   5063..5147    -  CDS            large T antigen (fragment): large T antigen from SV40 (simian virus 40)
   5148..5618    +  CDS            TcR (fragment): tetracycline efflux protein; tet; confers resistance to tetracycline
   5662..6250    -  rep_origin     ori: high-copy-number ColE1/pMB1/pBR322/pUC origin of replication
   6421..7281    -  CDS            AmpR: β-lactamase; bla; confers resistance to ampicillin, carbenicillin, and related antibiotics
   7282..7386    -  promoter       AmpR promoter: bla
>Addgene plasmid #145873 | pAc5.1B-EGFP-DmHPat_500-968_A | depositor full sequence | sequence record 288318 | Full Sequence
CTTCAAGGAATTAATTCTATATTCTAAAAACACAAATGATACTTCTAAAAAAAATCATGAATGGCATCAA
CTCTGAATCAAATCTTTGCAGATGCACCTACTTCTCATTTCCACTGTCACATCATTTTTCCAGATCTCGC
TGCCTGTTATGTGGCCCACAAACCAAGACACGTTTTATGGCCATTAAAGCTGGCTGATCGTCGCCAAACA
CCAAATACATATCAATATGTACATTCGAGAAAGAAGCGATCAAAGAAGCGTCTTCGGGCGAGTAGGAGAA
TGCGGAGGAGAAGGAGAACGAGCTGATCTAGTATCTCTCCACAATCCAATGCCAACTGACCAACTGGCCA
TATTCGGAGCAATTTGAAGCCAATTTCCATCGCCTGGCGATCGCTCCATTCTTGGCTATATGTTTTTCAC
CGTTCCCGGGGCCATTTTCAAAGACTCGTCGGTAAGATAAGATTGTGTCACTCGCTGTCTCTCTTCATTT
GTCGAAGAATGCTGAGGAATTTCGCGATGACGTCGGCGAGTATTTTGAAGAATGAGAATAATTTGTATTT
ATACGAAAATCAGTTAGTGGAATTTTCTACAAAAACATGTTATCTATAGATAATTTTGTTGCAAAATATG
TTGACTATGACAAAGATTGTATGTATATACCTTTAATGTATTCTCATTTTCTTATGTATTTATAATGGCA
ATGATGATACTGATGATATTTTAAGATGATGCCAGACCACAGGCTGATTTCTGCGTCTTTTGCCGAACGC
AGTGCATGTGCGGTTGTTGTTTTTTGGAATAGTTTCAATTTTCGGACTGTCCGCTTTGATTTCAGTTTCT
TGGCTTATTCAAAAAGCAAAGTAAAGCCAAAAAAGCGAGATGGCAATACCAAATGCGGCAAAACGGTAGT
GGAAGGAAAGGGGTGCGGGGCAGCGGAAGGAAGGGTGGGGCGGGGCGTGGCGGGGTCTGTGGCTGGGCGC
GACGTCACCGACGTTGGAGCCACTCCTTTGACCATGTGTGCGTGTGTGTATTATTCGTGTCTCGCCACTC
GCCGGTTGTTTTTTTCTTTTTATCTCGCTCTCTCTAGCGCCATCTCGTACGCATGCTCAACGCACCGCAT
GTTGCCGTGTCCTTTATGCGTCATTTTGGCTCGAAATAGGCAATTATTTAAACAAAGATTAGTCAACGAA
AACGCTAAAATAAATAAGTCTACAATATGGTTACTTATTGCCATGTGTGTGCAGCCAACGATAGCAACAA
AAGCAACAACACAGTGGCTTTCCCTCTTTCACTTTTTGTTTGCAAGCGCGTGCGAGCAAGACGGCACGAC
CGGCAAACGCAATTACGCTGACAAAGAGCAGACGAAGTTTTGGCCGAAAAACATCAAGGCGCCTGATACG
AATGCATTTGCAATAACAATTGCGATATTTAATATTGTTTATGAAGCTGTTTGACTTCAAAACACACAAA
AAAAAAAATAAAACAAATTATTTGAAAGAGAATTAGGAATCGGACAGCTTATCGTTACGGGCTAACAGCA
CACCGAGACGAAATAGCTTACCTGACGTCACAGCCTCTGGAAGAACTGCCGCCAAGCAGAGAGAGAGAGA
AAAAGAGGGAGAGCAGCTTAGACCGCATGTGCTTGTGTGTGAGGCGTCTCTCTCTTCGTCTCCTGTTTGC
GCAAACGCATAGACTGCACTGAGAAAATCGATTACCTATTTTTTATGAATGAATATTTGCACTATTACTA
TTCAAAACTATTAAGATAGCAATCACATTCAATAGCCAAATACTATACCACCTGAGCGATGCAACGAAAT
GATCAATTTGAGCAAAAATGCTGCATATTTAGGACGGCATCATTATAGAAATGCTTCTTGCTGTGTACTT
TTCTCTCGTCTGGCAGCTGTTTCGCCGTTATTGTTAAAACCGGCTTAAGTTAGGTGTGTTTTCTACGACT
AGTGATGCCCCTACTAGAAGATGTGTGTTGCACAAATGTCCCTGAATAACCAATTTGAAGTGCAGATAGC
AGTAAACGTAAGCTAATATGAATATTATTTAACTGTAATGTTTTAATATCGCTGGACATTACTAATAAAC
CCACTATAAACACATGTACATATGTATGTTTTGGCATACAATGAGTAGTTGGGGAAAAAATGTGTAAAAG
CACCGTGACCATCACAGCATAAAGATAACCAGCTGAAGTATCGAATATGAGTAACCCCCAAATTGAATCA
CATGCCGCAACTGATAGGACCCATGGAAGTACACTCTTCATGGCGATATACAAGACACACACAAGCACGA
ACACCCAGTTGCGGAGGAAATTCTCCGTAAATGAAAACCCAATCGGCGAACAATTCATACCCATATATGG
TAAAAGTTTTGAACGCGACTTGAGAGCGGAGAGCATTGCGGCTGATAAGGTTTTAGCGCTAAGCGGGCTT
TATAAAACGGGCTGCGGGACCAGTTTTCATATCACTACCGTTTGAGTTCTTGTGCTGTGTGGATACTCCT
CCCGACACAAAGCCGCTCCATCAGCCAGCAGTCGTCTAATCCAGAGACCCCGGATCGGGGTACCAACATG
GTGAGCAAGGGCGAGGAGCTGTTCACCGGGGTGGTGCCCATCCTGGTCGAGCTGGACGGCGACGTAAACG
GCCACAAGTTCAGCGTGTCCGGCGAGGGCGAGGGCGATGCCACCTACGGCAAGCTGACCCTGAAGTTCAT
CTGCACCACCGGCAAGCTGCCCGTGCCCTGGCCCACCCTCGTGACCACCCTGACCTACGGCGTGCAGTGC
TTCAGCCGCTACCCCGACCACATGAAGCAGCACGACTTCTTCAAGTCCGCCATGCCCGAAGGCTACGTCC
AGGAGCGCACCATCTTCTTCAAGGACGACGGCAACTACAAGACCCGCGCCGAGGTGAAGTTCGAGGGCGA
CACCCTGGTGAACCGCATCGAGCTGAAGGGCATCGACTTCAAGGAGGACGGCAACATCCTGGGGCACAAG
CTGGAGTACAACTACAACAGCCACAACGTCTATATCATGGCCGACAAGCAGAAGAACGGCATCAAGGTGA
ACTTCAAGATCCGCCACAACATCGAGGACGGCAGCGTGCAGCTCGCCGACCACTACCAGCAGAACACCCC
CATCGGCGACGGCCCCGTGCTGCTGCCCGACAACCACTACCTGAGCACCCAGTCCGCCCTGAGCAAAGAC
CCCAACGAGAAGCGCGATCACATGGTCCTGCTGGAGTTCGTGACCGCCGCCGGGATCACTCTCGGCATGG
ACGAGCTGTACAAGCCAAGCTTGAATTCGGATGAATATGCCAACCTAATGAGCACGCGCGACAAGCACTG
GCTAATCGGAATCCAGCTTTCGCAGCTGAATACGGACACGCCGTATATCGACGACTATTACTACACGGTG
TTCAGGGAGCGCAAGGCCCAACAGAACGGGCAAATGCGCAACAGTCAGGCGCACAAGGACAACCAGTTGA
ATCATCCGCTTACTCAGCCACGCGGCCATGCGCAGCTTATTCTCGTACAGTTGGGCAACAAGAATGGTAC
TCGCAATGGGCACGGACGTGAGCGACGCAACTCGGAGAACACCAACAGCACGTCAGGCAACACGAACAAT
GGATCAGGTGGTAACAACAACAACCTGACAGGCTATATATTCTCACCACTGAAGTTCGAGAACTCACTGG
GAAAGCTACAGTACGGAAGTGTGACAGCTCCGCGAAAAATTATCGATGCTGACATTATGAGTGGTGAATC
AAATGCCGCTGCTGAAGCCAACGCAACTTCTTCATCAAAAAGCTCGACTCCGCTGCCCACCTCCGCGAGC
CATGATGTAAATCCCAGTAGCATGCGGAAGTCGCGACACATTTTGCTTCTGATTGAAACACTGTATCGCT
ATCTGCTGAAGTTGGAGGATTTGGAAAGCCCAGAAGTGATGGCCACCATTGAGCTGAAAAAGAAAAAGGA
AGCCGAACGGATCGCAGCCCTTGAGCAGCTGGAAATGGCCAATAAAACGCCCGAAGAACGTGCTGCTGAA
GCCGCCAATCCGCAAACCATGAATCCGCAACTAAAGAACAAGTTCAACTATGAGGTAGAGACGAAAGCTG
CGTTGGTCAATAAATTAAAGGCAGGTCTGGCCTTCGACAAGGTTATCGCCATGATGAATGTGCGCAAGGG
AAAGATACTTATTAGACGCATAATGCCCTTTATTGCGGATCAAAGCATTCGCTGGGTCGTGTGGAGCGGC
GTCTTCTGTTCCCTACAAACAGTGGTGAAAAAGGACAAGGACGACGTTGAAGGCGTCTTGTACGCTCTTT
ACCCAGAGTTTAAAAAACACGTTAACAAAGCTACTTTCGAACTCCTAGTGAGCATTTCATCTGCTATTAC
GCTGAATGACAAGAAACTTGCTGGAATTTTTTGCAGTCGCTTTGGAATCCTTTCGCTGGTTGCCCTGATA
CTTCGCGCCGAGGAAATCTACGTCTCGCGAACTGACGCAACTCTTAGCGAGGAGAACAGGCAAAAGTGGC
GAGAATTTCTGGCACAGGTTGCATCCTGCCTCAATCGCACTATTCAAAACCAGACCATCTCGGCAGCCAT
TGAGTCGGATGCAATTCAGCCACTTATGGACCACTTTGAACGGTTTAAAGATCTTAAACTGGATGCACTC
TTAGCATTAATAACTGAAGCCAGGCATCAAATTGATTAGGCGGCCGCTCGAGTCTAGAGGGCCCGCGGTT
CGAAGGTAAGCCTATCCCTAACCCTCTCCTCGGTCTCGATTCTACGCGTACCGGTCATCATCACCATCAC
CATTGAGTTTAAACCCGCTGATCAGCCTCGACTGTGCCTTCTAAGGCCTGAGCTCGCTGATCAGCCTCGA
TCGAGGATCCAGACATGATAAGATACATTGATGAGTTTGGACAAACCACAACTAGAATGCAGTGAAAAAA
ATGCTTTATTTGTGAAATTTGTGATGCTATTGCTTTATTTGTAACCATTATAAGCTGCAATAAACAAGTT
AACAACAACAATTGCATTCATTTTATGTTTCAGGTTCAGGGGGAGGTGTGGGAGGTTTTTTAAAGCAAGT
AAAACCTCTACAAATGTGGTATGGCTGATTATGATCAGTCGACCGATGCCCTTGAGAGCCTTCAACCCAG
TCAGCTCCTTCCGGTGGGCGCGGGGCATGACTATCGTCGCCGCACTTATGACTGTCTTCTTTATCATGCA
ACTCGTAGGACAGGTGCCGGCAGCGCTCTGGGTCATTTTCGGCGAGGACCGCTTTCGCTGGAGCGCGACG
ATGATCGGCCTGTCGCTTGCGGTATTCGGAATCTTGCACGCCCTCGCTCAAGCCTTCGTCACTGGTCCCG
CCACCAAACGTTTCGGCGAGAAGCAGGCCATTATCGCCGGCATGGCGGCCGACGCGCTGGGCTACGTCTT
GCTGGCGTTCGCGACGCGAGGCTGGATGGCCTTCCCCATTATGATTCTTCTCGCTTCCGGCGGCATCGGG
ATGCCCGCGTTGCAGGCCATGCTGTCCAGGCAGGTAGATGACGACCATCAGGGACAGCTTCAAGGATCGC
TCGCGGCTCTTACCAGCCAGCAAAAGGCCAGGAACCGTAAAAAGGCCGCGTTGCTGGCGTTTTTCCATAG
GCTCCGCCCCCCTGACGAGCATCACAAAAATCGACGCTCAAGTCAGAGGTGGCGAAACCCGACAGGACTA
TAAAGATACCAGGCGTTTCCCCCTGGAAGCTCCCTCGTGCGCTCTCCTGTTCCGACCCTGCCGCTTACCG
GATACCTGTCCGCCTTTCTCCCTTCGGGAAGCGTGGCGCTTTCTCAATGCTCACGCTGTAGGTATCTCAG
TTCGGTGTAGGTCGTTCGCTCCAAGCTGGGCTGTGTGCACGAACCCCCCGTTCAGCCCGACCGCTGCGCC
TTATCCGGTAACTATCGTCTTGAGTCCAACCCGGTAAGACACGACTTATCGCCACTGGCAGCAGCCACTG
GTAACAGGATTAGCAGAGCGAGGTATGTAGGCGGTGCTACAGAGTTCTTGAAGTGGTGGCCTAACTACGG
CTACACTAGAAGGACAGTATTTGGTATCTGCGCTCTGCTGAAGCCAGTTACCTTCGGAAAAAGAGTTGGT
AGCTCTTGATCCGGCAAACAAACCACCGCTGGTAGCGGTGGTTTTTTTGTTTGCAAGCAGCAGATTACGC
GCAGAAAAAAAGGATCTCAAGAAGATCCTTTGATCTTTTCTACGGGGTCTGACGCTCAGTGGAACGAAAA
CTCACGTTAAGGGATTTTGGTCATGAGATTATCAAAAAGGATCTTCACCTAGATCCTTTTAAATTAAAAA
TGAAGTTTTAAATCAATCTAAAGTATATATGAGTAAACTTGGTCTGACAGTTACCAATGCTTAATCAGTG
AGGCACCTATCTCAGCGATCTGTCTATTTCGTTCATCCATAGTTGCCTGACTCCCCGTCGTGTAGATAAC
TACGATACGGGAGGGCTTACCATCTGGCCCCAGTGCTGCAATGATACCGCGAGACCCACGCTCACCGGCT
CCAGATTTATCAGCAATAAACCAGCCAGCCGGAAGGGCCGAGCGCAGAAGTGGTCCTGCAACTTTATCCG
CCTCCATCCAGTCTATTAATTGTTGCCGGGAAGCTAGAGTAAGTAGTTCGCCAGTTAATAGTTTGCGCAA
CGTTGTTGCCATTGCTGCAGGCATCGTGGTGTCACGCTCGTCGTTTGGTATGGCTTCATTCAGCTCCGGT
TCCCAACGATCAAGGCGAGTTACATGATCCCCCATGTTGTGCAAAAAAGCGGTTAGCTCCTTCGGTCCTC
CGATCGTTGTCAGAAGTAAGTTGGCCGCAGTGTTATCACTCATGGTTATGGCAGCACTGCATAATTCTCT
TACTGTCATGCCATCCGTAAGATGCTTTTCTGTGACTGGTGAGTACTCAACCAAGTCATTCTGAGAATAG
TGTATGCGGCGACCGAGTTGCTCTTGCCCGGCGTCAACACGGGATAATACCGCGCCACATAGCAGAACTT
TAAAAGTGCTCATCATTGGAAAACGTTCTTCGGGGCGAAAACTCTCAAGGATCTTACCGCTGTTGAGATC
CAGTTCGATGTAACCCACTCGTGCACCCAACTGATCTTCAGCATCTTTTACTTTCACCAGCGTTTCTGGG
TGAGCAAAAACAGGAAGGCAAAATGCCGCAAAAAAGGGAATAAGGGCGACACGGAAATGTTGAATACTCA
TACTCTTCCTTTTTCAATATTATTGAAGCATTTATCAGGGTTATTGTCTCATGAGCGGATACATATTTGA
ATGTATTTAGAAAAATAAACAAATAGGGGTTCCGCGCACATTTCCCCGAAAAGTGCCACCTGACGTCTAA
GAAACCATTATTATCATGACATTAACCTATAAAAATAGGCGTATCACGAGGCCCTTTCGT
